Addgene plasmid #140310: pDEST40-2XHA-Src-S32-KD
Purpose: Expresses HA-tagged human Src-S32-KD in mammalian cells for structure-function studies
Depositing lab: Mark Moasser. Depositing organization: University of California, San Francisco (UCSF). Publication: A Dimerization Function in the Intrinsically Disordered N-Terminal Region of Src. Spassov DS, Ruiz-Saenz A, Piple A, Moasser MM. Cell Rep. 2018 Oct 9;25(2):449-463.e4. doi: 10.1016/j.celrep.2018.09.035. PubMed 30304684.
Backbone
  Vector backbone: modified pcDNA-pDEST40
  Backbone manufacturer: modified from ThermoFisher 12274015
  Backbone size w/o insert (bp): 7100
  Vector type: Mammalian Expression
  Selectable markers: Neomycin (select with G418)
Growth in bacteria
  Bacterial resistance: Ampicillin, 100 μg/mL
  Growth temperature: 37°C
  Growth strain: DH5alpha
  Copy number: High Copy
Gene/Insert
  Gene/Insert name: Src deletion mutant (alt name: S32-KD)
  Species: H. sapiens (human)
  Insert size (bp): 1389
  Mutation: Contains only the SH3, SH2, and KD regions
  Entrez Gene: SRC (a.k.a. ASV, SRC1, THC6, c-SRC, p60-Src)
  Promoter: CMV
  Tag / fusion protein: 2X HA (C terminal on backbone)
  Cloning method: Gateway Cloning
Terms and licenses: Academic/Nonprofit Terms; Industry Terms: Not Available to Industry
How to cite: pDEST40-2XHA-Src-S32-KD was a gift from Mark Moasser (Addgene plasmid # 140310 ; http://n2t.net/addgene:140310 ; RRID:Addgene_140310)
