[The description below was written by a language model from this plasmid's Addgene catalogue record and pLannotate feature annotations shown in this document.]
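Description:
pDEST40-2XHA-Src-S32-KD is a mammalian expression plasmid built on a modified pcDNA-DEST40 Gateway destination backbone. It drives expression of a truncated human SRC tyrosine kinase from the CMV immediate-early enhancer and promoter. The insert, called S32-KD, is a deletion mutant that retains only the SH3, SH2 and kinase domain regions, so the N-terminal part of Src is absent. It was introduced by Gateway recombination, and the annotated SRC coding fragment accordingly sits between attB1 and attB2 sites. A T7 promoter lies upstream of the cassette.

Immediately downstream of attB2 the backbone supplies two HA epitope repeats, which the annotation software detects as two fragments of a 3xHA tag. These give the protein its C-terminal 2X HA tag. A V5 epitope sequence from the original vector is also annotated after the HA repeats, but the record does not say whether it is translated as part of the fusion. The transcript ends at the bovine growth hormone polyadenylation signal.

For stable selection in mammalian cells, an SV40 early promoter drives a neomycin phosphotransferase gene with an SV40 poly(A) signal, conferring G418 resistance. In E. coli the plasmid is maintained at high copy through a ColE1/pUC-type origin and selected with ampicillin via the β-lactamase gene. An f1 origin is also present. The short HIV-1 LTR, ble and lacI matches in the feature table are small fragments and probably not functional elements.

According to the record, the construct is used to express HA-tagged Src-S32-KD in mammalian cells for structure-function studies. It comes from work on a dimerization function in the intrinsically disordered N-terminal region of Src.
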