Features (pLannotate 1.2.2; 25 found; start..end, strand, type, name):
     28..80      -  misc_feature   bom (fragment): basis of mobility region from pBR322
    235..614     +  enhancer       CMV enhancer: human cytomegalovirus immediate early enhancer
    615..818     +  promoter       CMV promoter: human cytomegalovirus (CMV) immediate early promoter
    814..847     +  LTR            5' LTR (truncated) (fragment): truncated 5' long terminal repeat (LTR) from HIV-1
    863..881     +  promoter       T7 promoter: promoter for bacteriophage T7 RNA polymerase
    911..935     +  protein_bind   attB1: mutant version of attB; recombination site for the Gateway® BP reaction BP Clonase™
    932..2350    +  CDS            SRC (fragment): SRC_HUMAN - Also known as SRC1. Experimental evidence at protein level: Swiss-Prot protein existence level 1. Non-receptor protein tyrosine kinase which is activated following engagement of many different classes of cellular receptors including immune response receptors, integrins and other adhesion receptors, receptor protein tyrosine kinases, G protein-coupled receptors as well as cytokine receptors. Participates in signaling pathways that control a diverse spectrum of biological activities including gene transcription, immune response, cell adhesion, cell cycle progression, apoptosis, migra
   2352..2376    -  protein_bind   attB2: mutant version of attB; recombination site for the Gateway® BP reaction BP Clonase™
   2387..2413    +  CDS            3xHA (fragment): three tandem HA epitope tags
   2417..2444    +  CDS            3xHA (fragment): three tandem HA epitope tags
   2469..2510    +  CDS            V5 tag: epitope tag from simian virus 5
   2566..2790    +  polyA_signal   bGH poly(A) signal: bovine growth hormone polyadenylation signal
   2794..2815    +  promoter       SV40 promoter (fragment): SV40 enhancer and early promoter
   2836..3264    +  rep_origin     f1 ori (sequence partly withheld): f1 bacteriophage origin of replication; arrow indicates direction of (+) strand synthesis
   3278..3607    +  promoter       SV40 promoter: SV40 enhancer and early promoter
   3674..4465    +  CDS            neo: KKA2_KLEPN - Also known as kan, nptII. Experimental evidence at protein level: Swiss-Prot protein existence level 1. Resistance to kanamycin, neomycin, paromomycin, ribostamycin, butirosin and gentamicin B. From Klebsiella pneumoniae.
   4491..4649    +  CDS            ble (fragment): BLE_KLEPN - Experimental evidence at protein level: Swiss-Prot protein existence level 1. Binding protein with a strong affinity to the bleomycin family of antibiotics. Binds to CL990; an antimitotic-antibiotic compound. From Klebsiella pneumoniae.
   4644..4765    +  polyA_signal   SV40 poly(A) signal: SV40 polyadenylation signal
   4838..4854    -  protein_bind   lac operator: The lac repressor binds to the lac operator to inhibit transcription in E. coli. This inhibition can be relieved by adding lactose or isopropyl-β-D-thiogalactopyranoside (IPTG). lac repressor encoded by lacI
   4862..4892    -  promoter       lac promoter: promoter for the E. coli lac operon
   4907..4928    -  protein_bind   CAP binding site: CAP binding activates transcription in the presence of cAMP. E. coli catabolite activator protein
   4941..5033    -  CDS            lacI (fragment): lac repressor; lacI; The lac repressor binds to the lac operator to inhibit transcription in E. coli. This inhibition can be relieved by adding lactose or isopropyl-β-D-thiogalactopyranoside (IPTG).
   5216..5804    -  rep_origin     ori: high-copy-number ColE1/pMB1/pBR322/pUC origin of replication
   5975..6835    -  CDS            AmpR: β-lactamase; bla; confers resistance to ampicillin, carbenicillin, and related antibiotics
   6836..6940    -  promoter       AmpR promoter: bla
>Addgene plasmid #140310 | pDEST40-2XHA-Src-S32-KD | addgene full sequence | sequence record 291888 | Addgene NGS Result
GACGGATCGGGAGATCTCCCGATCCCCTATGGTGCACTCTCAGTACAATCTGCTCTGATGCCGCATAGTT
AAGCCAGTATCTGCTCCCTGCTTGTGTGTTGGAGGTCGCTGAGTAGTGCGCGAGCAAAATTTAAGCTACA
ACAAGGCAAGGCTTGACCGACAATTGCATGAAGAATCTGCTTAGGGTTAGGCGTTTTGCGCTGCTTCGCG
ATGTACGGGCCAGATATACGCGTTGACATTGATTATTGACTAGTTATTAATAGTAATCAATTACGGGGTC
ATTAGTTCATAGCCCATATATGGAGTTCCGCGTTACATAACTTACGGTAAATGGCCCGCCTGGCTGACCG
CCCAACGACCCCCGCCCATTGACGTCAATAATGACGTATGTTCCCATAGTAACGCCAATAGGGACTTTCC
ATTGACGTCAATGGGTGGAGTATTTACGGTAAACTGCCCACTTGGCAGTACATCAAGTGTATCATATGCC
AAGTACGCCCCCTATTGACGTCAATGACGGTAAATGGCCCGCCTGGCATTATGCCCAGTACATGACCTTA
TGGGACTTTCCTACTTGGCAGTACATCTACGTATTAGTCATCGCTATTACCATGGTGATGCGGTTTTGGC
AGTACATCAATGGGCGTGGATAGCGGTTTGACTCACGGGGATTTCCAAGTCTCCACCCCATTGACGTCAA
TGGGAGTTTGTTTTGGCACCAAAATCAACGGGACTTTCCAAAATGTCGTAACAACTCCGCCCCATTGACG
CAAATGGGCGGTAGGCGTGTACGGTGGGAGGTCTATATAAGCAGAGCTCTCTGGCTAACTAGAGAACCCA
CTGCTTACTGGCTTATCGAAATTAATACGACTCACTATAGGGAGACCCAAGCTGGCTAGTTAAGCTATCA
ACAAGTTTGTACAAAAAAGCAGGCTTCGAAGGAGATAGAACCATGGGTAGCACCTCCCCGCAGAGGGCGG
GCCCGCTGGCCGGTGGAGTGACCACCTTTGTGGCCCTCTATGACTATGAGTCTAGGACGGAGACAGACCT
GTCCTTCAAGAAAGGCGAGCGGCTCCAGATTGTCAACAACACAGAGGGAGACTGGTGGCTGGCCCACTCG
CTCAGCACAGGACAGACAGGCTACATCCCCAGCAACTACGTGGCGCCCTCCGACTCCATCCAGGCTGAGG
AGTGGTATTTTGGCAAGATCACCAGACGGGAGTCAGAGCGGTTACTGCTCAATGCAGAGAACCCGAGAGG
GACCTTCCTCGTGCGAGAAAGTGAGACCACGAAAGGTGCCTACTGCCTCTCAGTGTCTGACTTCGACAAC
GCCAAGGGCCTCAACGTGAAGCACTACAAGATCCGCAAGCTGGACAGCGGCGGCTTCTACATCACCTCCC
GCACCCAGTTCAACAGCCTGCAGCAGCTGGTGGCCTACTACTCCAAACACGCCGATGGCCTGTGCCACCG
CCTCACCACCGTGTGCCCCACGTCCAAGCCGCAGACTCAGGGCCTGGCCAAGGATGCCTGGGAGATCCCT
CGGGAGTCGCTGCGGCTGGAGGTCAAGCTGGGCCAGGGCTGCTTTGGCGAGGTGTGGATGGGGACCTGGA
ACGGTACCACCAGGGTGGCCATCAAAACCCTGAAGCCTGGCACGATGTCTCCAGAGGCCTTCCTGCAGGA
GGCCCAGGTCATGAAGAAGCTGAGGCATGAGAAGCTGGTGCAGTTGTATGCTGTGGTTTCAGAGGAGCCC
ATTTACATCGTCACGGAGTACATGAGCAAGGGGAGTTTGCTGGACTTTCTCAAGGGGGAGACAGGCAAGT
ACCTGCGGCTGCCTCAGCTGGTGGACATGGCTGCTCAGATCGCCTCAGGCATGGCGTACGTGGAGCGGAT
GAACTACGTCCACCGGGACCTTCGTGCAGCCAACATCCTGGTGGGAGAGAACCTGGTGTGCAAAGTGGCC
GACTTTGGGCTGGCTCGGCTCATTGAAGACAATGAGTACACGGCGCGGCAAGGTGCCAAATTCCCCATCA
AGTGGACGGCTCCAGAAGCTGCCCTCTATGGCCGCTTCACCATCAAGTCGGACGTGTGGTCCTTCGGGAT
CCTGCTGACTGAGCTCACCACAAAGGGACGGGTGCCCTACCCTGGGATGGTGAACCGCGAGGTGCTGGAC
CAGGTGGAGCGGGGCTACCGGATGCCCTGCCCGCCGGAGTGTCCCGAGTCCCTGCACGACCTCATGTGCC
AGTGCTGGCGGAAGGAGCCTGAGGAGCGGCCCACCTTCGAGTACCTGCAGGCCTTCCTGGAGGACTACTT
CACGTCCACCGAGCCCCAGTACCAGCCCGGGGAGAACCTCGACCCAGCTTTCTTGTACAAAGTGGTTGAT
CTAGAGTACCCATACGATGTTCCAGATTACGCTGGATACCCATACGATGTTCCAGATTACGCTTGATCTA
GAGGGCCCGCGGTTCGAAGGTAAGCCTATCCCTAACCCTCTCCTCGGTCTCGATTCTACGCGTACCGGTC
ATCATCACCATCACCATTGAGTTTAAACCCGCTGATCAGCCTCGACTGTGCCTTCTAGTTGCCAGCCATC
TGTTGTTTGCCCCTCCCCCGTGCCTTCCTTGACCCTGGAAGGTGCCACTCCCACTGTCCTTTCCTAATAA
AATGAGGAAATTGCATCGCATTGTCTGAGTAGGTGTCATTCTATTCTGGGGGGTGGGGTGGGGCAGGACA
GCAAGGGGGAGGATTGGGAAGACAATAGCAGGCATGCTGGGGATGCGGTGGGCTCTATGGCTTCTGAGGC
GGAAAGAACCAGCTGGGGCTCTAGGGGGTATCCCC
[124 nt withheld, positions 2836-2959]
C
[91 nt withheld, positions 2961-3051]
A
[49 nt withheld, positions 3053-3101]
CCTTTGACGTTGGAGTCCACGTTCTTT
[37 nt withheld, positions 3129-3165]
ACCCTATCTCGGTCTATTCTTTTGATTTATAAGGGATTTTGCCGATTTCGGCCTATTGGTTAAAAAATGA
GCTGATTTAACAAAAATTTAACGCGAATTAATTCTGTGGAATGTGTGTCAGTTAGGGTGTGGAAAGTCCC
CAGGCTCCCCAGCAGGCAGAAGTATGCAAAGCATGCATCTCAATTAGTCAGCAACCAGGTGTGGAAAGTC
CCCAGGCTCCCCAGCAGGCAGAAGTATGCAAAGCATGCATCTCAATTAGTCAGCAACCATAGTCCCGCCC
CTAACTCCGCCCATCCCGCCCCTAACTCCGCCCAGTTCCGCCCATTCTCCGCCCCATGGCTGACTAATTT
TTTTTATTTATGCAGAGGCCGAGGCCGCCTCTGCCTCTGAGCTATTCCAGAAGTAGTGAGGAGGCTTTTT
TGGAGGCCTAGGCTTTTGCAAAAAGCTCCCGGGAGCTTGTATATCCATTTTCGGATCTGATCAAGAGACA
GGATGAGGATCGTTTCGCATGATTGAACAAGATGGATTGCACGCAGGTTCTCCGGCCGCTTGGGTGGAGA
GGCTATTCGGCTATGACTGGGCACAACAGACAATCGGCTGCTCTGATGCCGCCGTGTTCCGGCTGTCAGC
GCAGGGGCGCCCGGTTCTTTTTGTCAAGACCGACCTGTCCGGTGCCCTGAATGAACTGCAGGACGAGGCA
GCGCGGCTATCGTGGCTGGCCACGACGGGCGTTCCTTGCGCAGCTGTGCTCGACGTTGTCACTGAAGCGG
GAAGGGACTGGCTGCTATTGGGCGAAGTGCCGGGGCAGGATCTCCTGTCATCTCACCTTGCTCCTGCCGA
GAAAGTATCCATCATGGCTGATGCAATGCGGCGGCTGCATACGCTTGATCCGGCTACCTGCCCATTCGAC
CACCAAGCGAAACATCGCATCGAGCGAGCACGTACTCGGATGGAAGCCGGTCTTGTCGATCAGGATGATC
TGGACGAAGAGCATCAGGGGCTCGCGCCAGCCGAACTGTTCGCCAGGCTCAAGGCGCGCATGCCCGACGG
CGAGGATCTCGTCGTGACCCATGGCGATGCCTGCTTGCCGAATATCATGGTGGAAAATGGCCGCTTTTCT
GGATTCATCGACTGTGGCCGGCTGGGTGTGGCGGACCGCTATCAGGACATAGCGTTGGCTACCCGTGATA
TTGCTGAAGAGCTTGGCGGCGAATGGGCTGACCGCTTCCTCGTGCTTTACGGTATCGCCGCTCCCGATTC
GCAGCGCATCGCCTTCTATCGCCTTCTTGACGAGTTCTTCTGAGCGGGACTCTGGGGTTCGCGAAATGAC
CGACCAAGCGACGCCCAACCTGCCATCACGAGATTTCGATTCCACCGCCGCCTTCTATGAAAGGTTGGGC
TTCGGAATCGTTTTCCGGGACGCCGGCTGGATGATCCTCCAGCGCGGGGATCTCATGCTGGAGTTCTTCG
CCCACCCCAACTTGTTTATTGCAGCTTATAATGGTTACAAATAAAGCAATAGCATCACAAATTTCACAAA
TAAAGCATTTTTTTCACTGCATTCTAGTTGTGGTTTGTCCAAACTCATCAATGTATCTTATCATGTCTGT
ATACCGTCGACCTCTAGCTAGAGCTTGGCGTAATCATGGTCATAGCTGTTTCCTGTGTGAAATTGTTATC
CGCTCACAATTCCACACAACATACGAGCCGGAAGCATAAAGTGTAAAGCCTGGGGTGCCTAATGAGTGAG
CTAACTCACATTAATTGCGTTGCGCTCACTGCCCGCTTTCCAGTCGGGAAACCTGTCGTGCCAGCTGCAT
TAATGAATCGGCCAACGCGCGGGGAGAGGCGGTTTGCGTATTGGGCGCTCTTCCGCTTCCTCGCTCACTG
ACTCGCTGCGCTCGGTCGTTCGGCTGCGGCGAGCGGTATCAGCTCACTCAAAGGCGGTAATACGGTTATC
CACAGAATCAGGGGATAACGCAGGAAAGAACATGTGAGCAAAAGGCCAGCAAAAGGCCAGGAACCGTAAA
AAGGCCGCGTTGCTGGCGTTTTTCCATAGGCTCCGCCCCCCTGACGAGCATCACAAAAATCGACGCTCAA
GTCAGAGGTGGCGAAACCCGACAGGACTATAAAGATACCAGGCGTTTCCCCCTGGAAGCTCCCTCGTGCG
CTCTCCTGTTCCGACCCTGCCGCTTACCGGATACCTGTCCGCCTTTCTCCCTTCGGGAAGCGTGGCGCTT
TCTCATAGCTCACGCTGTAGGTATCTCAGTTCGGTGTAGGTCGTTCGCTCCAAGCTGGGCTGTGTGCACG
AACCCCCCGTTCAGCCCGACCGCTGCGCCTTATCCGGTAACTATCGTCTTGAGTCCAACCCGGTAAGACA
CGACTTATCGCCACTGGCAGCAGCCACTGGTAACAGGATTAGCAGAGCGAGGTATGTAGGCGGTGCTACA
GAGTTCTTGAAGTGGTGGCCTAACTACGGCTACACTAGAAGAACAGTATTTGGTATCTGCGCTCTGCTGA
AGCCAGTTACCTTCGGAAAAAGAGTTGGTAGCTCTTGATCCGGCAAACAAACCACCGCTGGTAGCGGTGG
TTTTTTTGTTTGCAAGCAGCAGATTACGCGCAGAAAAAAAGGATCTCAAGAAGATCCTTTGATCTTTTCT
ACGGGGTCTGACGCTCAGTGGAACGAAAACTCACGTTAAGGGATTTTGGTCATGAGATTATCAAAAAGGA
TCTTCACCTAGATCCTTTTAAATTAAAAATGAAGTTTTAAATCAATCTAAAGTATATATGAGTAAACTTG
GTCTGACAGTTACCAATGCTTAATCAGTGAGGCACCTATCTCAGCGATCTGTCTATTTCGTTCATCCATA
GTTGCCTGACTCCCCGTCGTGTAGATAACTACGATACGGGAGGGCTTACCATCTGGCCCCAGTGCTGCAA
TGATACCGCGAGACCCACGCTCACCGGCTCCAGATTTATCAGCAATAAACCAGCCAGCCGGAAGGGCCGA
GCGCAGAAGTGGTCCTGCAACTTTATCCGCCTCCATCCAGTCTATTAATTGTTGCCGGGAAGCTAGAGTA
AGTAGTTCGCCAGTTAATAGTTTGCGCAACGTTGTTGCCATTGCTACAGGCATCGTGGTGTCACGCTCGT
CGTTTGGTATGGCTTCATTCAGCTCCGGTTCCCAACGATCAAGGCGAGTTACATGATCCCCCATGTTGTG
CAAAAAAGCGGTTAGCTCCTTCGGTCCTCCGATCGTTGTCAGAAGTAAGTTGGCCGCAGTGTTATCACTC
ATGGTTATGGCAGCACTGCATAATTCTCTTACTGTCATGCCATCCGTAAGATGCTTTTCTGTGACTGGTG
AGTACTCAACCAAGTCATTCTGAGAATAGTGTATGCGGCGACCGAGTTGCTCTTGCCCGGCGTCAATACG
GGATAATACCGCGCCACATAGCAGAACTTTAAAAGTGCTCATCATTGGAAAACGTTCTTCGGGGCGAAAA
CTCTCAAGGATCTTACCGCTGTTGAGATCCAGTTCGATGTAACCCACTCGTGCACCCAACTGATCTTCAG
CATCTTTTACTTTCACCAGCGTTTCTGGGTGAGCAAAAACAGGAAGGCAAAATGCCGCAAAAAAGGGAAT
AAGGGCGACACGGAAATGTTGAATACTCATACTCTTCCTTTTTCAATATTATTGAAGCATTTATCAGGGT
TATTGTCTCATGAGCGGATACATATTTGAATGTATTTAGAAAAATAAACAAATAGGGGTTCCGCGCACAT
TTCCCCGAAAAGTGCCACCTGACGTC
