>Addgene plasmid #140310 | pDEST40-2XHA-Src-S32-KD | depositor partial sequence | sequence record 272238 | insert
ACCTCCCCGCAGAGGGCGGGCCCGCTGGCCGGTGGAGTGACCACCTTTGTGGCCCTCTATGACTATGAGT
CTAGGACGGAGACAGACCTGTCCTTCAAGAAAGGCGAGCGGCTCCAGATTGTCAACAACACAGAGGGAGA
CTGGTGGCTGGCCCACTCGCTCAGCACAGGACAGACAGGCTACATCCCCAGCAACTACGTGGCGCCCTCC
GACTCCATCCAGGCTGAGGAGTGGTATTTTGGCAAGATCACCAGACGGGAGTCAGAGCGGTTACTGCTCA
ATGCAGAGAACCCGAGAGGGACCTTCCTCGTGCGAGAAAGTGAGACCACGAAAGGTGCCTACTGCCTCTC
AGTGTCTGACTTCGACAACGCCAAGGGCCTCAACGTGAAGCACTACAAGATCCGCAAGCTGGACAGCGGC
GGCTTCTACATCACCTCCCGCACCCAGTTCAACAGCCTGCAGCAGCTGGTGGCCTACTACTCCAAACACG
CCGATGGCCTGTGCCACCGCCTCACCACCGTGTGCCCCACGTCCAAGCCGCAGACTCAGGGCCTGGCCAA
GGATGCCTGGGAGATCCCTCGGGAGTCGCTGCGGCTGGAGGTCAAGCTGGGCCAGGGCTGCTTTGGCGAG
GTGTGGATGGGGACCTGGAACGGTACCACCAGGGTGGCCATCAAAACCCTGAAGCCTGGCACGATGTCTC
CAGAGGCCTTCCTGCAGGAGGCCCAGGTCATGAAGAAGCTGAGGCATGAGAAGCTGGTGCAGTTGTATGC
TGTGGTTTCAGAGGAGCCCATTTACATCGTCACGGAGTACATGAGCAAGGGGAGTTTGCTGGACTTTCTC
AAGGGGGAGACAGGCAAGTACCTGCGGCTGCCTCAGCTGGTGGACATGGCTGCTCAGATCGCCTCAGGCA
TGGCGTACGTGGAGCGGATGAACTACGTCCACCGGGACCTTCGTGCAGCCAACATCCTGGTGGGAGAGAA
CCTGGTGTGCAAAGTGGCCGACTTTGGGCTGGCTCGGCTCATTGAAGACAATGAGTACACGGCGCGGCAA
GGTGCCAAATTCCCCATCAAGTGGACGGCTCCAGAAGCTGCCCTCTATGGCCGCTTCACCATCAAGTCGG
ACGTGTGGTCCTTCGGGATCCTGCTGACTGAGCTCACCACAAAGGGACGGGTGCCCTACCCTGGGATGGT
GAACCGCGAGGTGCTGGACCAGGTGGAGCGGGGCTACCGGATGCCCTGCCCGCCGGAGTGTCCCGAGTCC
CTGCACGACCTCATGTGCCAGTGCTGGCGGAAGGAGCCTGAGGAGCGGCCCACCTTCGAGTACCTGCAGG
CCTTCCTGGAGGACTACTTCACGTCCACCGAGCCCCAGTACCAGCCCGGGGAGAACCTC
